Addgene plasmid #185596: pLKO-mito-mEm
Purpose: Lentiviral construct for expression of mEmerald targeted to mitochondria
Depositing lab: Jarrod Johnson. Depositing organization: University of Utah. Publication: Genetic Modification of Primary Human Myeloid Cells to Study Cell Migration, Activation, and Organelle Dynamics. Greiner D, Scott TM, Olson GS, Aderem A, Roh-Johnson M, Johnson JS. Curr Protoc. 2022 Aug;2(8):e514. doi: 10.1002/cpz1.514. PubMed 36018279.
Backbone
  Vector backbone: pLKO-MCS
  Vector type: Mammalian Expression, Lentiviral
Growth in bacteria
  Bacterial resistance: Ampicillin, 100 μg/mL
  Growth temperature: 37°C
  Growth strain: NEB Stable
  Copy number: Unknown
Gene/Insert
  Gene/Insert name: mito-mEm (alt name: mEmerald targeted to mitochondria)
  Species: Synthetic
  Cloning method: Restriction Enzyme; 5′ cloning site unknown (unknown if destroyed)
Terms and licenses: Academic/Nonprofit Terms; Industry Terms: Not Available to Industry
How to cite: pLKO-mito-mEm was a gift from Jarrod Johnson (Addgene plasmid # 185596 ; http://n2t.net/addgene:185596 ; RRID:Addgene_185596)
