[The description below was written by a language model from this plasmid's Addgene catalogue record and pLannotate feature annotations shown in this document.]
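Description:
pLKO-mito-mEm is a lentiviral mammalian expression plasmid built on the pLKO-MCS backbone, designed to deliver a mitochondrially targeted green fluorescent protein. In bacteria it is maintained through a high-copy ColE1/pUC-type origin and selected with ampicillin via the β-lactamase gene. An f1 origin, lac promoter/operator remnants, a lacZα fragment and T7/T3 promoters are also annotated as carry-over from the cloning backbone.

The viral portion has a third-generation, self-inactivating layout. An RSV enhancer/promoter fused to a truncated HIV-1 5′ LTR drives Tat-independent production of the genomic RNA in packaging cells. It is followed by the Ψ packaging signal with a gag fragment, the Rev response element for Rev-dependent nuclear export, and the cPPT/CTS element that aids transduction. The genome ends in a ΔU3 3′ LTR, which inactivates LTR promoter activity after integration, and an SV40 polyadenylation signal and SV40 origin lie just outside it. A human U6 promoter typical of pLKO shRNA vectors is still present, but no hairpin is annotated or described.

The payload is driven by the human PGK promoter and consists of the mitochondrial presequence of human cytochrome c oxidase subunit VIII placed upstream of mEmerald, a bright monomeric GFP variant. The presequence directs import of the fluorescent protein into mitochondria. No mammalian drug selection marker appears in the feature table, so transduced cells would presumably be identified by fluorescence. The associated work concerns genetic modification of primary human myeloid cells to study migration, activation and organelle dynamics, which is consistent with using this vector to label mitochondria for live imaging.
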