Features (pLannotate 1.2.2; 26 found; start..end, strand, type, name):
    671..775     -  promoter       AmpR promoter: bla
    828..1256    -  rep_origin     f1 ori (sequence partly withheld): f1 bacteriophage origin of replication; arrow indicates direction of (+) strand synthesis
   1261..1416    -  CDS            lacZα (fragment): LacZα fragment of β-galactosidase; lacZ fragment
   1424..1442    +  promoter       T7 promoter: promoter for bacteriophage T7 RNA polymerase
   1463..1598    -  rep_origin     SV40 ori: SV40 origin of replication
   1638..1759    -  polyA_signal   SV40 poly(A) signal: SV40 polyadenylation signal
   1831..2064    -  LTR            3' LTR (ΔU3): self-inactivating 3' long terminal repeat (LTR) from HIV-1
   2066..2149    -  CDS            nef (fragment): NEF_HV1Z2 - Experimental evidence at protein level: Swiss-Prot protein existence level 1. Extracellular Nef protein targets CD4(+) T-lymphocytes for apoptosis by interacting with CXCR4 surface receptors. From Human immunodeficiency virus type 1 group M subtype D (isolate Z2/CDC-Z34) (HIV-1).
   2215..2934    -  CDS            mEmerald: brightly fluorescent monomeric variant of GFP mammalian codon-optimized
   2968..3042    -  CDS            COX8 presequence: mitochondrial presequence of human cytochrome c oxidase subunit VIII (Rizutto et al., 1989)
   3070..3580    -  promoter       hPGK promoter: human phosphoglycerate kinase 1 promoter
   3629..3746    -  misc_feature   cPPT/CTS: central polypurine tract and central termination sequence of HIV-1
   3817..4057    -  promoter       U6 promoter: RNA polymerase III promoter for human U6 snRNA
   4107..4207    -  CDS            Rev (fragment): human immunodeficiency virus 1 (HIV-1) Rev protein; rev; enhances nuclear export of unspliced and incompletely spliced viral mRNAs
   4584..4817    -  misc_feature   RRE: The Rev response element (RRE) of HIV-1 allows for Rev-dependent mRNA export from the nucleus to the cytoplasm.
   4963..5326    -  CDS            HIV-1 gag (fragment): gag protein from human immunodeficiency virus 1; gag
   5310..5435    -  misc_feature   HIV-1 Ψ: packaging signal of human immunodeficiency virus type 1
   5482..5662    -  LTR            5' LTR (truncated): truncated 5' long terminal repeat (LTR) from HIV-1
   5663..5889    -  promoter       RSV promoter: Rous sarcoma virus enhancer/promoter
   5917..5935    -  promoter       T3 promoter: promoter for bacteriophage T3 RNA polymerase
   5980..5996    -  protein_bind   lac operator: The lac repressor binds to the lac operator to inhibit transcription in E. coli. This inhibition can be relieved by adding lactose or isopropyl-β-D-thiogalactopyranoside (IPTG). lac repressor encoded by lacI
   6004..6034    -  promoter       lac promoter: promoter for the E. coli lac operon
   6049..6070    -  protein_bind   CAP binding site: CAP binding activates transcription in the presence of cAMP. E. coli catabolite activator protein
   6083..6175    -  CDS            lacI (fragment): lac repressor; lacI; The lac repressor binds to the lac operator to inhibit transcription in E. coli. This inhibition can be relieved by adding lactose or isopropyl-β-D-thiogalactopyranoside (IPTG).
   6358..6946    -  rep_origin     ori: high-copy-number ColE1/pMB1/pBR322/pUC origin of replication
   7117..670     -  CDS            AmpR (across the origin): β-lactamase; bla; confers resistance to ampicillin, carbenicillin, and related antibiotics
>Addgene plasmid #185596 | pLKO-mito-mEm | addgene full sequence | sequence record 364239 | Addgene NGS Result
GAAGGGCCGAGCGCAGAAGTGGTCCTGCAACTTTATCCGCCTCCATCCAGTCTATTAATTGTTGCCGGGA
AGCTAGAGTAAGTAGTTCGCCAGTTAATAGTTTGCGCAACGTTGTTGCCATTGCTACAGGCATCGTGGTG
TCACGCTCGTCGTTTGGTATGGCTTCATTCAGCTCCGGTTCCCAACGATCAAGGCGAGTTACATGATCCC
CCATGTTGTGCAAAAAAGCGGTTAGCTCCTTCGGTCCTCCGATCGTTGTCAGAAGTAAGTTGGCCGCAGT
GTTATCACTCATGGTTATGGCAGCACTGCATAATTCTCTTACTGTCATGCCATCCGTAAGATGCTTTTCT
GTGACTGGTGAGTACTCAACCAAGTCATTCTGAGAATAGTGTATGCGGCGACCGAGTTGCTCTTGCCCGG
CGTCAATACGGGATAATACCGCGCCACATAGCAGAACTTTAAAAGTGCTCATCATTGGAAAACGTTCTTC
GGGGCGAAAACTCTCAAGGATCTTACCGCTGTTGAGATCCAGTTCGATGTAACCCACTCGTGCACCCAAC
TGATCTTCAGCATCTTTTACTTTCACCAGCGTTTCTGGGTGAGCAAAAACAGGAAGGCAAAATGCCGCAA
AAAAGGGAATAAGGGCGACACGGAAATGTTGAATACTCATACTCTTCCTTTTTCAATATTATTGAAGCAT
TTATCAGGGTTATTGTCTCATGAGCGGATACATATTTGAATGTATTTAGAAAAATAAACAAATAGGGGTT
CCGCGCACATTTCCCCGAAAAGTGCCACCTAAATTGTAAGCGTTAATATTTTGTTAAAATTCGCGTTAAA
TTTTTGTTAAATCAGCTCATTTTTTAACCAATAGGCCGAAATCGGCAAAATCCCTTATAAATCAAAAGAA
TAGACCGAGATAGGGT
[37 nt withheld, positions 927-963]
AAAGAACGTGGACTCCAACGTCAAAGG
[49 nt withheld, positions 991-1039]
T
[91 nt withheld, positions 1041-1131]
G
[124 nt withheld, positions 1133-1256]
CCCATTCGCCATTCAGGCTGCGCAACTGTTGGGAAGGGCGATCGGTGCGGGCCTCTTCGCTATTACGCCA
GCTGGCGAAAGGGGGATGTGCTGCAAGGCGATTAAGTTGGGTAACGCCAGGGTTTTCCCAGTCACGACGT
TGTAAAACGACGGCCAGTGAGCGCGCGTAATACGACTCACTATAGGGCGAATTGGGTACGTCCCTAGGCC
TCCAAAAAAGCCTCCTCACTACTTCTGGAATAGCTCAGAGGCCGAGGCGGCCTCGGCCTCTGCATAAATA
AAAAAAATTAGTCAGCCATGGGGCGGAGAATGGGCGGAACTGGGCGGAGTTAGGGGCGGGATGGGCGGAG
TTAGGGGCGGGATAGCTAGAGCCAGACATGATAAGATACATTGATGAGTTTGGACAAACCACAACTAGAA
TGCAGTGAAAAAAATGCTTTATTTGTGAAATTTGTGATGCTATTGCTTTATTTGTAACCATTATAAGCTG
CAATAAACAAGTTCCTCTCACTCTCTGATATTCATTTCTTTGCAAGTTATAAATACTGAATAATAAGATG
ACATGAACTACTACTGCTAGAGATTTTCCACACTGACTAAAAGGGTCTGAGGGATCTCTAGTTACCAGAG
TCACACAACAGACGGGCACACACTACTTGAAGCACTCAAGGCAAGCTTTATTGAGGCTTAAGCAGTGGGT
TCCCTAGTTAGCCAGAGAGCTCCCAGGCTCAGATCTGGTCTAACCAGAGAGACCCAGTACAAGCAAAAAG
CAGATCTTGTCTTCGTTGGGAGTGAATTAGCCCTTCCAGTCCCCCCTTTTCTTTTAAAAAGTGGCTAAGA
TCTACAGCTGCCTTGTAAGTCATTGGTCTTAAAGGTACCGATGCATGGGGTCGTGCGCTCCTTTCGGTCG
GGCGCTGCGGGTCGTGGGGCGGGCGTTACTTGTACAGATATCCGTACGTTACTTGTACAGCTCGTCCATG
CCGAGAGTGATCCCGGCGGCGGTCACGAACTCCAGCAGGACCATGTGATCGCGCTTCTCGTTGGGGTCTT
TGCTCAGCTTGGACTGGGTGCTCAGGTAGTGGTTGTCGGGCAGCAGCACGGGGCCGTCGCCGATGGGGGT
GTTCTGCTGGTAGTGGTCGGCGAGCTGCACGCTGCCGTCCTCGATGTTGTGGCGGGTCTTGAAGTTCACC
TTGATGCCGTTCTTCTGCTTGTCGGCGGTGATATAGACCTTGTGGCTGTTGTAGTTGTACTCCAGCTTGT
GCCCCAGGATGTTGCCGTCCTCCTTGAAGTCGATGCCCTTCAGCTCGATGCGGTTCACCAGGGTGTCGCC
CTCGAACTTCACCTCGGCGCGGGTCTTGTAGTTGCCGTCGTCCTTGAAGAAGATGGTGCGCTCCTGGACG
TAGCCTTCGGGCATGGCGGACTTGAAGAAGTCGTGCTGCTTCATGTGGTCGGGGTAGCGGGCGAAGCACT
GCACGCCGTAGGTCAAGGTGGTCACGAGGGTGGGCCAGGGCACGGGCAGCTTGCCGGTGGTGCAGATGAA
CTTCAGGGTCAGCTTGCCGTAGGTGGCATCGCCCTCGCCCTCGCCGGACACGCTGAACTTGTGGCCGTTT
ACGTCGCCGTCCAGCTCGACCAGGATGGGCACCACCCCGGTGAACAGCTCCTCGCCCTTGCTCACCATGG
TGGCGACCGGTGGATCCCCCAACGAATGGATCTTGGCGCGCGGCACTGGGAGCCGCCGGGCCGAGCCTGT
CAAGCCCCGCAGCAGCAGCGGCGTCAGGACGGACATGGTAAGCTCCGGTGACGTCGGATCCCCCTGGGGA
GAGAGGTCGGTGATTCGGTCAACGAGGGAGCCGACTGCCGACGTGCGCTCCGGAGGCTTGCAGAATGCGG
AACACCGCGCGGGCAGGAACAGGGCCCACACTACCGCCCCACACCCCGCCTCCCGCACCGCCCCTTCCCG
GCCGCTGCTCTCGGCGCGCCCTGCTGAGCAGCCGCTATTGGCCACAGCCCATCGCGGTCGGCGCGCTGCC
ATTGCTCCCTGGCGCTGTCCGTCTGCGAGGGTACTAGTGAGACGTGCGGCTTCCGTTTGTCACGTCCGGC
ACGCCGCGAACCGCAAGGAACCTTCCCGACTTAGGGGCGGAGCAGGAAGCGTCGCCGGGGGGCCCACAAG
GGTAGCGGCGAAGATCCGGGTGACGCTGCGAACGGACGTGAAGAATGTGCGAGACCCAGGGTCGGCGCCG
CTGCGTTTCCCGGAACCACGCCCAGAGCAGCCGCGTCCCTGCGCAAACCCAGGGCTGCCTTGGAAAAGGC
GCAACCCCAACCCCCTCGAGCCGCGGCCAAAGTGGATCTCTGCTGTCCCTGTAATAAACCCGAAAATTTT
GAATTTTTGTAATTTGTTTTTGTAATTCTTTAGTTTGTATGTCTGTTGCTATTATGTCTACTATTCTTTC
CCCTGCACTGTACCCCCCAATCCCCCCTTTTCTTTTAAAATTGTGGATGAATACTGCCATTTGTCTCGAG
GTCGAGAATTCACGCGTGCATACCTGCGGACCGGTGTTTCGTCCTTTCCACAAGATATATAAAGCCAAGA
AATCGAAATACTTTCAAGTTACGGTAAGCATATGATAGTCCATTTTAAAACATAATTTTAAAACTGCAAA
CTACCCAAGAAATTATTACTTTCTACGTCACGTATTTTGTACTAATATCTTTGTGTTTACAGTCAAATTA
ATTCCAATTATCTCTCTAACAGCCTTGTATCGTATATGCAAATATGAAGGAATCATGGGAAATAGGCCCT
CGGTGAAGGGGGCGGCCGCTCGAGGCTAGTCTCGTGATCGATACCGTCGAGATCCGTTCACTAATCGAAT
GGATCTGTCTCTGTCTCTCTCTCCACCTTCTTCTTCTATTCCTTCGGGCCTGTCGGGTCCCCTCGGGGTT
GGGAGGTGGGTCTGAAACGATAATGGTGAATATCCCTGCCTAACTCTATTCACTATAGAAAGTACAGCAA
AAACTATTCTTAAACCTACCAAGCCTCCTACTATCATTATGAATAATTTTATATACCACAGCCAATTTGT
TATGTTAAACCAATTCCACAAACTTGCCCATTTATCTAATTCCAATAATTCTTGTTCATTCTTTTCTTGC
TGGTTTTGCGATTCTTCAATTAAGGAGTGTATTAAGCTTGTGTAATTGTTAATTTCTCTGTCCCACTCCA
TCCAGGTCGTGTGATTCCAAATCTGTTCCAGAGATTTATTACTCCAACTAGCATTCCAAGGCACAGCAGT
GGTGCAAATGAGTTTTCCAGAGCAACCCCAAATCCCCAGGAGCTGTTGATCCTTTAGGTATCTTTCCACA
GCCAGGATTCTTGCCTGGAGCTGCTTGATGCCCCAGACTGTGAGTTGCAACAGATGCTGTTGCGCCTCAA
TAGCCCTCAGCAAATTGTTCTGCTGCTGCACTATACCAGACAATAATTGTCTGGCCTGTACCGTCAGCGT
CATTGACGCTGCGCCCATAGTGCTTCCTGCTGCTCCCAAGAACCCAAGGAACAAAGCTCCTATTCCCACT
GCTCTTTTTTCTCTCTGCACCACTCTTCTCTTTGCCTTGGTGGGTGCTACTCCTAATGGTTCAATTTTTA
CTACTTTATATTTATATAATTCACTTCTCCAATTGTCCCTCATATCTCCTCCTCCAGGTCTGAAGATCAG
CGGCCGCTTGCTGTGCGGTGGTCTTACTTTTGTTTTGCTCTTCCTCTATCTTGTCTAAAGCTTCCTTGGT
GTCTTTTATCTCTATCCTTTGATGCACACAATAGAGGGTTGCTACTGTATTATATAATGATCTAAGTTCT
TCTGATCCTGTCTGAAGGGATGGTTGTAGCTGTCCCAGTATTTGTCTACAGCCTTCTGATGTTTCTAACA
GGCCAGGATTAACTGCGAATCGTTCTAGCTCCCTGCTTGCCCATACTATATGTTTTAATTTATATTTTTT
CTTTCCCCCTGGCCTTAACCGAATTTTTTCCCATCGCGATCTAATTCTCCCCCGCTTAATACTGACGCTC
TCGCACCCATCTCTCTCCTTCTAGCCTCCGCTAGTCAAAATTTTTGGCGTACTCACCAGTCGCCGCCCCT
CGCCTCTTGCCGTGCGCGCTTCAGCAAGCCGAGTCCTGCGTCGAGAGAGCTCCTCTGGTTTCCCTTTCGC
TTTCAAGTCCCTGTTCGGGCGCCACTGCTAGAGATTTTCCACACTGACTAAAAGGGTCTGAGGGATCTCT
AGTTACCAGAGTCACACAACAGACGGGCACACACTACTTGAAGCACTCAAGGCAAGCTTTATTGAGGCTT
AAGCAGTGGGTTCCCTAGTTAGCCAGAGAGCTCCCAGGCTCAGATCTGGTCTAACCAGAGAGACCCGTTT
ATGTATCGAGCTAGGCACTTAAATACAATATCTCTGCAATGCGGCAATTCAGTGGTTCGTCCAATCCATG
TCAGACCCGTCTGTTGCCTTCCTAATAAGGCACGATCGTACCACCTTACTTCCACCAATCGGCATGCACG
GTGCTTTTTCTCTCCTTGTAAGGCATGTTGCTAACTCATCGTTACCATGTTGCAAGACTACAAGAGTATT
GCATAAGACTACATTAAGCTTGCAGCTCCAGCTTTTGTTCCCTTTAGTGAGGGTTAATTGCGCGCTTGGC
GTAATCATGGTCATAGCTGTTTCCTGTGTGAAATTGTTATCCGCTCACAATTCCACACAACATACGAGCC
GGAAGCATAAAGTGTAAAGCCTGGGGTGCCTAATGAGTGAGCTAACTCACATTAATTGCGTTGCGCTCAC
TGCCCGCTTTCCAGTCGGGAAACCTGTCGTGCCAGCTGCATTAATGAATCGGCCAACGCGCGGGGAGAGG
CGGTTTGCGTATTGGGCGCTCTTCCGCTTCCTCGCTCACTGACTCGCTGCGCTCGGTCGTTCGGCTGCGG
CGAGCGGTATCAGCTCACTCAAAGGCGGTAATACGGTTATCCACAGAATCAGGGGATAACGCAGGAAAGA
ACATGTGAGCAAAAGGCCAGCAAAAGGCCAGGAACCGTAAAAAGGCCGCGTTGCTGGCGTTTTTCCATAG
GCTCCGCCCCCCTGACGAGCATCACAAAAATCGACGCTCAAGTCAGAGGTGGCGAAACCCGACAGGACTA
TAAAGATACCAGGCGTTTCCCCCTGGAAGCTCCCTCGTGCGCTCTCCTGTTCCGACCCTGCCGCTTACCG
GATACCTGTCCGCCTTTCTCCCTTCGGGAAGCGTGGCGCTTTCTCATAGCTCACGCTGTAGGTATCTCAG
TTCGGTGTAGGTCGTTCGCTCCAAGCTGGGCTGTGTGCACGAACCCCCCGTTCAGCCCGACCGCTGCGCC
TTATCCGGTAACTATCGTCTTGAGTCCAACCCGGTAAGACACGACTTATCGCCACTGGCAGCAGCCACTG
GTAACAGGATTAGCAGAGCGAGGTATGTAGGCGGTGCTACAGAGTTCTTGAAGTGGTGGCCTAACTACGG
CTACACTAGAAGAACAGTATTTGGTATCTGCGCTCTGCTGAAGCCAGTTACCTTCGGAAAAAGAGTTGGT
AGCTCTTGATCCGGCAAACAAACCACCGCTGGTAGCGGTGGTTTTTTTGTTTGCAAGCAGCAGATTACGC
GCAGAAAAAAAGGATCTCAAGAAGATCCTTTGATCTTTTCTACGGGGTCTGACGCTCAGTGGAACGAAAA
CTCACGTTAAGGGATTTTGGTCATGAGATTATCAAAAAGGATCTTCACCTAGATCCTTTTAAATTAAAAA
TGAAGTTTTAAATCAATCTAAAGTATATATGAGTAAACTTGGTCTGACAGTTACCAATGCTTAATCAGTG
AGGCACCTATCTCAGCGATCTGTCTATTTCGTTCATCCATAGTTGCCTGACTCCCCGTCGTGTAGATAAC
TACGATACGGGAGGGCTTACCATCTGGCCCCAGTGCTGCAATGATACCGCGAGACCCACGCTCACCGGCT
CCAGATTTATCAGCAATAAACCAGCCAGCCG
